>Addgene plasmid #82992 | pDONR223_CCDC90A_WT_V5 | addgene full sequence | sequence record 162923 | Addgene NGS result
GCACCTCCACGCGCTGCTGCGCCCGGCCGGGGGTGCGGCATACCCGAGGCGCGAGCGCTCCCAGTCCCCG
AGCTGCCGGCGCGGGGCTGCGGCGGCCAAGCGCGGGGAGGGCACTAGCAGGAGGAGGAGCAGCGGTGAGG
CACGTGACACGCCGCCGCGGGCCGCCGGGGCGCGAGGGCGCAGCGCCCCCAGACCGTCGGAGAGCGCAGA
GAGGCAGCGGCGTGCTGAGGTTTCGCTGCCGCCCGGTCTTCCGCTGAGGCCCACGGGCAAGAAGAGAAGC
CGCTGGCGGCCGGGCAGGCGCTGGGTCCTCTGGCCGCCGACCGAGCCGCAGTCCATGCCAACTTTTTTGT
ACAAAGTTGGCATTATAAAAAAGCATTGCTCATCAATTTGTTGCAACGAACAGGTCACTATCAGTCAAAA
TAAAATCATTATTTGGGGCCCGAGCTTAAGACTGGCCGTCGTTTTACAACGTCGTGACTGGGAAAACATC
CATGCTAGCGTTAACGCGAGAGTAGGGAACTGCCAGGCATCAAATAAAACGAAAGGCTCAGTCGGAAGAC
TGGGCCTTTCGTTTTATCTGTTGTTTGTCGGTGAACGCTCTCCTGAGTAGGACAAATCCGCCGGGAGCGG
ATTTGAACGTTGTGAAGCAACGGCCCGGAGGGTGGCGGGCAGGACGCCCGCCATAAACTGCCAGGCATCA
AACTAAGCAGAAGGCCATCCTGACGGATGGCCTTTTTGCGTTTCTACAAACTCTTCCTGGCTAGCGGTAC
GCGTATTAATTGCGTTGCGCTCACTGCCCGCTTTCCAGTCGGGAAACCTGTCGTGCCAGCTGCATTAATG
AATCGGCCAACGCGCGGGGAGAGGCGGTTTGCGTATTGGGCGCTCTTCCGCTTCCTCGCTCACTGACTCG
CTGCGCTCGGTCGTTCGGCTGCGGCGAGCGGTATCAGCTCACTCAAAGGCGGTAATACGGTTATCCACAG
AATCAGGGGATAACGCAGGAAAGAACATGTGAGCAAAAGGCCAGCAAAAGGCCAGGAACCGTAAAAAGGC
CGCGTTGCTGGCGTTTTTCCATAGGCTCCGCCCCCCTGACGAGCATCACAAAAATCGACGCTCAAGTCAG
AGGTGGCGAAACCCGACAGGACTATAAAGATACCAGGCGTTTCCCCCTGGAAGCTCCCTCGTGCGCTCTC
CTGTTCCGACCCTGCCGCTTACCGGATACCTGTCCGCCTTTCTCCCTTCGGGAAGCGTGGCGCTTTCTCA
TAGCTCACGCTGTAGGTATCTCAGTTCGGTGTAGGTCGTTCGCTCCAAGCTGGGCTGTGTGCACGAACCC
CCCGTTCAGCCCGACCGCTGCGCCTTATCCGGTAACTATCGTCTTGAGTCCAACCCGGTAAGACACGACT
TATCGCCACTGGCAGCAGCCACTGGTAACAGGATTAGCAGAGCGAGGTATGTAGGCGGTGCTACAGAGTT
CTTGAAGTGGTGGCCTAACTACGGCTACACTAGAAGAACAGTATTTGGTATCTGCGCTCTGCTGAAGCCA
GTTACCTTCGGAAAAAGAGTTGGTAGCTCTTGATCCGGCAAACAAACCACCGCTGGTAGCGGTGGTTTTT
TTGTTTGCAAGCAGCAGATTACGCGCAGAAAAAAAGGATCTCAAGAAGATCCTTTGATCTTTTCTACGGG
GTCTGACGCTCAGTGGAACGACGCGTAACTCACGTTAAGGGATTTTGGTCATGGGTGGCTCGAGGGTTAT
TTGCCGACTACCTTGGTGATCTCGCCTTTCACGTAGTGGACAAATTCTTCCAACTGATCTGCGCGCGAGG
CCAAGCGATCTTCTTCTTGTCCAAGATAAGCCTGTCTAGCTTCAAGTATGACGGGCTGATACTGGGCCGG
CAGGCGCTCCATTGCCCAGTCGGCAGCGACATCCTTCGGCGCGATTTTGCCGGTTACTGCGCTGTACCAA
ATGCGGGACAACGTAAGCACTACATTTCGCTCATCGCCAGCCCAGTCGGGCGGCGAGTTCCATAGCGTTA
AGGTTTCATTTAGCGCCTCAAATAGATCCTGTTCAGGAACCGGATCAAAGAGTTCCTCCGCCGCTGGACC
TACCAAGGCAACGCTATGTTCTCTTGCTTTTGTCAGCAAGATAGCCAGATCAATGTCGATCGTGGCTGGC
TCGAAGATACCTGCAAGAATGTCATTGCGCTGCCATTCTCCAAATTGCAGTTCGCGCTTAGCTGGATAAC
GCCACGGAATGATGTCGTCGTGCACAACAATGGTGACTTCTACAGCGCGGAGAATCTCGCTCTCTCCAGG
GGAAGCCGAAGTTTCCAAAAGGTCGTTGATCAAAGCTCGCCGCGTTGTTTCATCAAGCCTTACGGTCACC
GTAACCAGCAAATCAATATCACTGTGTGGCTTCAGGCCGCCATCCACTGCGGAGCCGTACAAATGTACGG
CCAGCAACGTCGGTTCGAGATGGCGCTCGATGACGCCAACTACCTCTGATAGTTGAGTCGATACTTCGGC
GATCACCGCTTCCCTCATAATGTTTAACTTTGTTTTAGGGCGACTGCCCTGCTGCGTAACATCGTTGCTG
CTCCATAACATCAAACATCGACCCACGGCGTAACGCGCTTGCTGCTTGGATGCCCGAGGCATAGACTGTA
CCCCAAAAAAACAGTCATAACAAGCCATGAAAACCGCCACTGCGCCGTTACCACCGCTGCGTTCGGTCAA
GGTTCTGGACCAGTTGCGTGAGCGCATACGCTACTTGCATTACAGCTTACGAACCGAACAGGCTTATGTC
CACTGGGTTCGTGCCTTCATCCGTTTCCACGGTGTGCGTCACCCGGCAACCTTGGGTAGCAGCGAAGTCG
AGGCATTTCTGTCCTGGCTGGTCTAGAGGAGGCATGATGATATATTTTTATCTTGTGCAATGTAACATCA
GAGATTTTGAGACACGGGCCAGAGCTGCCAGGAAACAGCTATGACCATGTAATACGACTCACTATAGGGG
ATATCAGCTGGATGGCAAATAATGATTTTATTTTGACTGATAGTGACCTGTTCGTTGCAACAAATTGATA
AGCAATGCTTTCTTATAATGCCAACTTTGTACAAGAAAGTTGGGTAGATCCACAGGCGATAAAATCCCAG
AGCTACTGTTAGGCACGTAAATATAGACCCTGCTAAATATTTAATATTATCAAGCTTGTGTGACTCAAGC
ATGGTTTTGAGGCCAGCAACCTCAGTTTCGATCTTCCTGTCTGTCTGGGTAAGGGCCCGATCTTGCTGGG
CATGCAATGCCACTATTTCTGTTCTCAATTCCAGCAGCTTCTTTTCGTTCAATGAATACAATTCTTTTAC
TCTGCTCTTTTCTAGGTTGAAGTCTAATTTGGTATCTGTTCGGACTTTGATCACTTCATCCATTACTTGT
TGTTTTAACTGATGTAGTTCGAGTTTTATTTTCTCATTTTCTGCTCTGAGGGCTGAAAATTCACTCTTCT
CCAAAATAATCATATCCTTTTTCACATTCGCAATCTGAGACATTACTTGCTGAAAAGTGATTTCCTGCTG
CATCTTGGTGACCATATCTTTGTAGACGATGTCCATGTTGGCCTCCAGGATCTTGACCAATGCAGACACA
ATGATTTCTGCTTGTTGAGTAGCAAACCCATTGTCTTCCAGTAAGCACACTAAGGCATGAGTGTCGAAGT
AGAGTTTCCTGCTCCCAGAAGAGGTGAAATCTCTCCTTTTGCGCTCCAGCTGCAGGGATCCAGCAGACAA
GCTTAGCTCTCTCCTGCAGGAAACGAGTGCAGGCGCCGGGCCGTGGTACTGGGGAAGGGCGCCGGCGGCA
GCGGCGACGCCCGGTGA
Features (pLannotate 1.2.2; 12 found; start..end, strand, type, name):
    339..434     -  protein_bind   attL3: mutant version of attL; recombination site for the Gateway® LR reaction LR Clonase™
    451..487     +  CDS            lacZα (fragment): LacZα fragment of β-galactosidase; lacZ fragment
    534..577     -  terminator     rrnB T1 terminator: Escherichia coli rrnB; transcription terminator T1 from the E. coli rrnB gene
    709..736     +  terminator     rrnB T2 terminator: transcription terminator T2 from the E. coli rrnB gene
    791..883     -  CDS            lacI (fragment): lac repressor; lacI; The lac repressor binds to the lac operator to inhibit transcription in E. coli. This inhibition can be relieved by adding lactose or isopropyl-β-D-thiogalactopyranoside (IPTG).
   1066..1654    -  rep_origin     ori: high-copy-number ColE1/pMB1/pBR322/pUC origin of replication
   1747..2538    -  CDS            SmR: aminoglycoside adenylyltransferase (Murphy, 1985); aadA; confers resistance to spectinomycin and streptomycin
   2545..2601    -  CDS            GmR (fragment): gentamycin acetyltransferase; aacC1; confers resistance to gentamycin
   2777..2800    -  promoter       Pc promoter (fragment): intI1 (promoter lies within the coding sequence); class 1 integron promoter
   2990..3008    +  promoter       T7 promoter: promoter for bacteriophage T7 RNA polymerase
   3026..3125    +  protein_bind   attL2: mutant version of attL; recombination site for the Gateway® LR reaction LR Clonase™
   3127..336     -  CDS            MCUR1 (across the origin): MCUR1_HUMAN - Also known as C6orf79 From Homo sapiens (Human).
