[The description below was written by a language model from this plasmid's Addgene catalogue record and pLannotate feature annotations shown in this document.]
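Description:
pDONR223_CCDC90A_WT_V5 is a Gateway entry clone built on the Invitrogen pDONR223 backbone and carrying the wild-type human MCUR1 open reading frame (also known as CCDC90A, C6orf79 or FMP32). It is a small, roughly 3.9 kb bacterial plasmid that replicates from a high-copy ColE1/pUC-type origin and is selected with spectinomycin through the aadA (SmR) aminoglycoside adenylyltransferase gene. Upstream of that gene the annotation shows a fragment of a class 1 integron Pc promoter. Short annotated fragments of lacZα, lacI and a gentamicin resistance gene appear to be backbone remnants rather than functional genes, and the rrnB T1 and T2 terminators help insulate the cloning region from read-through transcription.

The MCUR1 coding sequence spans the numbering origin of the circular record and is flanked by two attL recombination sites, which the automated annotation labels attL2 and attL3. These sites allow the ORF to be moved by an LR Clonase reaction into any compatible Gateway destination vector. The record lists no promoter for the insert, so the plasmid is a shuttle for the ORF and not an expression construct; a T7 promoter sits beside one att site, but the feature table places it at the 3′ end of the ORF, on the opposite strand. The insert is in the "open" configuration, with no stop codon directly after the coding sequence, which permits read-through into a C-terminal tag supplied by the destination vector. The "V5" in the name presumably refers to this, since no V5 tag is annotated in the entry clone itself. The plasmid belongs to the Target Accelerator Plasmid Collection and served as an overexpression control in gene expression profiling for high-throughput phenotyping of lung cancer somatic mutations.
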