Addgene plasmid #82992: pDONR223_CCDC90A_WT_V5
Purpose: Gateway Donor vector containing CCDC90A, used as an over expression control for gene expression analysis. Part of the Target Accelerator Plasmid Collection.
Depositing lab: Jesse Boehm & Matthew Meyerson & David Root. Depositing organization: Broad Institute. Publication: High-throughput Phenotyping of Lung Cancer Somatic Mutations. Berger AH, Brooks AN, Wu X, Shrestha Y, Chouinard C, Piccioni F, Bagul M, Kamburov A, Imielinski M, Hogstrom L, Zhu C, Yang X, Pantel S, Sakai R, Watson J, Kaplan N, Campbell JD, Singh S, Root DE, Narayan R, Natoli T, Lahr DL, Tirosh I, Tamayo P, Getz G, Wong B, Doench J, Subramanian A, Golub TR, Meyerson M, Boehm JS. Cancer Cell. 2016 Aug 8;30(2):214-28. doi: 10.1016/j.ccell.2016.06.022. Epub 2016 Jul 28. PubMed 27478040.
Backbone
  Vector backbone: pDONR223
  Backbone manufacturer: Invitrogen
  Vector type: Gateway Entry vector
Growth in bacteria
  Bacterial resistance: Spectinomycin, 50 μg/mL
  Growth temperature: 37°C
  Growth strain: DH5alpha
  Copy number: High Copy
Gene/Insert
  Gene/Insert name: MCUR1 (alt name: NM_001031713)
  Species: H. sapiens (human)
  Entrez Gene: MCUR1 (a.k.a. C6orf79, CCDC90A, FMP32)
  Promoter: None
  Cloning method: Gateway Cloning
  Sequencing primers: 5′ M13pUC-fwd; 3′ M13-Rev
Terms and licenses: Academic/Nonprofit Terms; Industry Terms: Not Available to Industry
Depositor comments: Open state: NO stop codon immediately follows insert
How to cite: pDONR223_CCDC90A_WT_V5 was a gift from Jesse Boehm & Matthew Meyerson & David Root (Addgene plasmid # 82992 ; http://n2t.net/addgene:82992 ; RRID:Addgene_82992)
