>Addgene plasmid #82992 | pDONR223_CCDC90A_WT_V5 | depositor partial sequence | sequence record 157718 | Insert sequence
ATGGACTGCGGCTCGGTCGGCGGCCAGAGGACCCAGCGCCTGCCCGGCCGCCAGCGGCTTCTCTTCTTGC
CCGTGGGCCTCAGCGGAAGACCGGGCGGCAGCGAAACCTCAGCACGCCGCTGCCTCTCTGCGCTCTCCGA
CGGTCTGGGGGCGCTGCGCCCTCGCGCCCCGGCGGCCCGCGGCGGCGTGTCACGTGCCTCACCGCTGCTC
CTCCTCCTGCTAGTGCCCTCCCCGCGCTTGGCCGCCGCAGCCCCGCGCCGGCAGCTCGGGGACTGGGAGC
GCTCGCGCCTCGGGTATGCCGCACCCCCGGCCGGGCGCAGCAGCGCGTGGAGGTGCTCACCGGGCGTCGC
CGCTGCCGCCGGCGCCCTTCCCCAGTACCACGGCCCGGCGCCTGCACTCGTTTCCTGCAGGAGAGAGCTA
AGCTTGTCTGCTGGATCCCTGCAGCTGGAGCGCAAAAGGAGAGATTTCACCTCTTCTGGGAGCAGGAAAC
TCTACTTCGACACTCATGCCTTAGTGTGCTTACTGGAAGACAATGGGTTTGCTACTCAACAAGCAGAAAT
CATTGTGTCTGCATTGGTCAAGATCCTGGAGGCCAACATGGACATCGTCTACAAAGATATGGTCACCAAG
ATGCAGCAGGAAATCACTTTTCAGCAAGTAATGTCTCAGATTGCGAATGTGAAAAAGGATATGATTATTT
TGGAGAAGAGTGAATTTTCAGCCCTCAGAGCAGAAAATGAGAAAATAAAACTCGAACTACATCAGTTAAA
ACAACAAGTAATGGATGAAGTGATCAAAGTCCGAACAGATACCAAATTAGACTTCAACCTAGAAAAGAGC
AGAGTAAAAGAATTGTATTCATTGAACGAAAAGAAGCTGCTGGAATTGAGAACAGAAATAGTGGCATTGC
ATGCCCAGCAAGATCGGGCCCTTACCCAGACAGACAGGAAGATCGAAACTGAGGTTGCTGGCCTCAAAAC
CATGCTTGAGTCACACAAGCTTGATAATATTAAATATTTAGCAGGGTCTATATTTACGTGCCTAACAGTA
GCTCTGGGATTTTATCGCCTGTGGATCTAA
